>Addgene plasmid #32585 | pENTR-L3-HCN1miR-EGFP-L2 | depositor full sequence | sequence record 37927 | pENTR-L3-HCN1miR-EGFP-L2 sequence 3679 bps
TTGTACAAAGTTGGCATTATAAGAAAGCATTGCTTATCAATTTGTTGCAACGAACAGGTCACTATCAGTC
AAAATAAAATCATTATTTGCCATCCAGCTGCAGGGCGGCCGCGATATCCCCTATAGTGAGTCGTATTACA
TGGTCATAGCTGTTTCCTGGCAGCTCTGGCCCGTGTCTCAAAATCTCTGATGTTACATTGCACAAGATAA
AAATATATCATCATGAACAATAAAACTGTCTGCTTACATAAACAGTAATACAAGGGGTGTTATGAGCCAT
ATTCAACGGGAAACGTCGAGGCCGCGATTAAATTCCAACATGGATGCTGATTTATATGGGTATAAATGGG
CTCGCGATAATGTCGGGCAATCAGGTGCGACAATCTATCGCTTGTATGGGAAGCCCGATGCGCCAGAGTT
GTTTCTGAAACATGGCAAAGGTAGCGTTGCCAATGATGTTACAGATGAGATGGTCAGACTAAACTGGCTG
ACGGAATTTATGCCTCTTCCGACCATCAAGCATTTTATCCGTACTCCTGATGATGCATGGTTACTCACCA
CTGCGATCCCCGGAAAAACAGCATTCCAGGTATTAGAAGAATATCCTGATTCAGGTGAAAATATTGTTGA
TGCGCTGGCAGTGTTCCTGCGCCGGTTGCATTCGATTCCTGTTTGTAATTGTCCTTTTAACAGCGATCGC
GTATTTCGTCTCGCTCAGGCGCAATCACGAATGAATAACGGTTTGGTTGATGCGAGTGATTTTGATGACG
AGCGTAATGGCTGGCCTGTTGAACAAGTCTGGAAAGAAATGCATAAACTTTTGCCATTCTCACCGGATTC
AGTCGTCACTCATGGTGATTTCTCACTTGATAACCTTATTTTTGACGAGGGGAAATTAATAGGTTGTATT
GATGTTGGACGAGTCGGAATCGCAGACCGATACCAGGATCTTGCCATCCTATGGAACTGCCTCGGTGAGT
TTTCTCCTTCATTACAGAAACGGCTTTTTCAAAAATATGGTATTGATAATCCTGATATGAATAAATTGCA
GTTTCATTTGATGCTCGATGAGTTTTTCTAATCAGAATTGGTTAATTGGTTGTAACACTGGCAGAGCATT
ACGCTGACTTGACGGGACGGCGCAAGCTCATGACCAAAATCCCTTAACGTGAGTTACGCGTCGTTCCACT
GAGCGTCAGACCCCGTAGAAAAGATCAAAGGATCTTCTTGAGATCCTTTTTTTCTGCGCGTAATCTGCTG
CTTGCAAACAAAAAAACCACCGCTACCAGCGGTGGTTTGTTTGCCGGATCAAGAGCTACCAACTCTTTTT
CCGAAGGTAACTGGCTTCAGCAGAGCGCAGATACCAAATACTGTTCTTCTAGTGTAGCCGTAGTTAGGCC
ACCACTTCAAGAACTCTGTAGCACCGCCTACATACCTCGCTCTGCTAATCCTGTTACCAGTGGCTGCTGC
CAGTGGCGATAAGTCGTGTCTTACCGGGTTGGACTCAAGACGATAGTTACCGGATAAGGCGCAGCGGTCG
GGCTGAACGGGGGGTTCGTGCACACAGCCCAGCTTGGAGCGAACGACCTACACCGAACTGAGATACCTAC
AGCGTGAGCTATGAGAAAGCGCCACGCTTCCCGAAGGGAGAAAGGCGGACAGGTATCCGGTAAGCGGCAG
GGTCGGAACAGGAGAGCGCACGAGGGAGCTTCCAGGGGGAAACGCCTGGTATCTTTATAGTCCTGTCGGG
TTTCGCCACCTCTGACTTGAGCGTCGATTTTTGTGATGCTCGTCAGGGGGGCGGAGCCTATGGAAAAACG
CCAGCAACGCGGCCTTTTTACGGTTCCTGGCCTTTTGCTGGCCTTTTGCTCACATGTTCTTTCCTGCGTT
ATCCCCTGATTCTGTGGATAACCGTATTACCGCCTTTGAGTGAGCTGATACCGCTCGCCGCAGCCGAACG
ACCGAGCGCAGCGAGTCAGTGAGCGAGGAAGCGGAAGAGCGCCCAATACGCAAACCGCCTCTCCCCGCGC
GTTGGCCGATTCATTAATGCAGCTGGCACGACAGGTTTCCCGACTGGAAAGCGGGCAGTGAGCGCAACGC
AATTAATACGCGTACCGCTAGCCAGGAAGAGTTTGTAGAAACGCAAAAAGGCCATCCGTCAGGATGGCCT
TCTGCTTAGTTTGATGCCTGGCAGTTTATGGCGGGCGTCCTGCCCGCCACCCTCCGGGCCGTTGCTTCAC
AACGTTCAAATCCGCTCCCGGCGGATTTGTCCTACTCAGGAGAGCGTTCACCGACAAACAACAGATAAAA
CGAAAGGCCCAGTCTTCCGACTGAGCCTTTCGTTTTATTTGATGCCTGGCAGTTCCCTACTCTCGCGTTA
ACGCTAGCATGGATGTTTTCCCAGTCACGACGTTGTAAAACGACGGCCAGTCTTAAGCTCGGGCCCCAAA
TAATGATTTTATTTTGACTGATAGTGACCTGTTCGTTGCAACAAATTGATGAGCAATGCTTTTTTATAAT
GCCAACTTTGTATAATAAAGTTGCTTAAGGTAGCCTTGCAGAAGTTGGTCGTGAGGCACTGGGCAGGTAA
GTATCAAGGTTACAAGACAGGTTTAAGGAGACCAATAGAAACTGGGCTTGTCGAGACAGAGAAGACTCTT
GCGTTTCGGTCGACTTCTAGAGCTCTGGAGGCTTGCTGAAGGCTGTATGCTGTAAAGACGACAGTAGGTA
TCAGTTTTGGCCACTGACTGACTGATACCTTGTCGTCTTTACAGGACACAAGGCCTGTTACTAGCACTCA
CATGGAACAAATGGCCGAATTCGGCGCTAGCTGCTGATATCGCATACGCGTGGACCAGATAGGCACCTAT
TGGTCTTACTGACATCCACTTTGCCTTTCTCTCCACAGGTGTCGGTACCGCGGGCCCGGGATCCACCGGT
CGCCACCATGGTGAGCAAGGGCGAGGAGCTGTTCACCGGGGTGGTGCCCATCCTGGTCGAGCTGGACGGC
GACGTAAACGGCCACAAGTTCAGCGTGTCCGGCGAGGGCGAGGGCGATGCCACCTACGGCAAGCTGACCC
TGAAGTTCATCTGCACCACCGGCAAGCTGCCCGTGCCCTGGCCCACCCTCGTGACCACCCTGACCTACGG
CGTGCAGTGCTTCAGCCGCTACCCCGACCACATGAAGCAGCACGACTTCTTCAAGTCCGCCATGCCCGAA
GGCTACGTCCAGGAGCGCACCATCTTCTTCAAGGACGACGGCAACTACAAGACCCGCGCCGAGGTGAAGT
TCGAGGGCGACACCCTGGTGAACCGCATCGAGCTGAAGGGCATCGACTTCAAGGAGGACGGCAACATCCT
GGGGCACAAGCTGGAGTACAACTACAACAGCCACAACGTCTATATCATGGCCGACAAGCAGAAGAACGGC
ATCAAGGTGAACTTCAAGATCCGCCACAACATCGAGGACGGCAGCGTGCAGCTCGCCGACCACTACCAGC
AGAACACCCCCATCGGCGACGGCCCCGTGCTGCTGCCCGACAACCACTACCTGAGCACCCAGTCCGCCCT
GAGCAAAGACCCCAACGAGAAGCGCGATCACATGGTCCTGCTGGAGTTCGTGACCGCCGCCGGGATCACT
CTCGGCATGGACGAGCTGTACAAGTAATACCCAGCTTTC
Features (pLannotate 1.2.2; 15 found; start..end, strand, type, name):
    120..138     -  promoter       T7 promoter: promoter for bacteriophage T7 RNA polymerase
    272..1081    +  CDS            KanR: aminoglycoside phosphotransferase; aph(3')-Ia; confers resistance to kanamycin in bacteria or G418 (Geneticin®) in eukaryotes
   1228..1816    +  rep_origin     ori: high-copy-number ColE1/pMB1/pBR322/pUC origin of replication
   1999..2091    +  CDS            lacI (fragment): lac repressor; lacI; The lac repressor binds to the lac operator to inhibit transcription in E. coli. This inhibition can be relieved by adding lactose or isopropyl-β-D-thiogalactopyranoside (IPTG).
   2146..2173    -  terminator     rrnB T2 terminator: transcription terminator T2 from the E. coli rrnB gene
   2305..2348    +  terminator     rrnB T1 terminator: Escherichia coli rrnB; transcription terminator T1 from the E. coli rrnB gene
   2395..2431    -  CDS            lacZα (fragment): LacZα fragment of β-galactosidase; lacZ fragment
   2448..2543    +  protein_bind   attL3: mutant version of attL; recombination site for the Gateway® LR reaction LR Clonase™
   2587..2667    +  intron         chimeric intron (fragment): chimera between introns from human β-globin and immunoglobulin heavy chain genes
   2685..2711    +  ncRNA          5' miR-155: sequence upstream of the precursor of mouse miR-155 microRNA (Uva et al., 2013) miRNA
   2775..2816    +  ncRNA          3' miR-155: sequence downstream of the precursor of mouse miR-155 microRNA (Uva et al., 2013) miRNA
   2858..2908    +  intron         chimeric intron (fragment): chimera between introns from human β-globin and immunoglobulin heavy chain genes
   2913..2940    +  misc_feature   MCS (fragment): multiple cloning site
   2948..3667    +  CDS            EGFP: the original enhanced GFP (Yang et al., 1996) mammalian codon-optimized
   3669..89      -  protein_bind   attL2 (across the origin): mutant version of attL; recombination site for the Gateway® LR reaction LR Clonase™
