[The description below was written by a language model from this plasmid's Addgene catalogue record and pLannotate feature annotations shown in this document.]
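Description:
pENTR-L3-HCN1miR-EGFP-L2 is a 3,679 bp Gateway entry clone made by recombining a PCR-amplified cassette into the pDONR221 P3-P2 donor backbone. It is maintained in E. coli through a high-copy ColE1/pUC-type origin and selected with kanamycin via the aph(3')-Ia KanR gene. Other backbone features include rrnB T1 and T2 terminators upstream of the recombination region, which insulate the insert from read-through transcription, a T7 promoter, and small lacI and lacZα remnants. The insert is flanked by attL3 and attL2 sites, so in a multi-fragment LR reaction it occupies the last position, downstream of elements supplied by other entry clones.

The payload is a combined knockdown and reporter module. A chimeric β-globin/immunoglobulin heavy chain intron is split into two annotated fragments by an artificial microRNA, in which mouse miR-155 5' and 3' flanking sequences surround a hairpin designed against HCN1. A short multiple cloning site remnant follows, and then the EGFP coding sequence. The cassette was derived from the pSM155-GFP intronic miRNA design: once transcribed, the intron is spliced out and processed to release the HCN1-targeting miRNA, while the spliced message is translated into EGFP, so fluorescence marks the cells expressing the knockdown construct.

No eukaryotic promoter or polyadenylation signal is annotated within the att-flanked region, so these must come from the partner entry clones and the destination vector. According to the record, the plasmid belongs to a modular toolbox for rapidly assembling viral vectors that up- or down-regulate neuronal gene expression in vivo. The record does not state the species of the HCN1 target.
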