Addgene plasmid #32585: pENTR-L3-HCN1miR-EGFP-L2
Depositing lab: Matthew Nolan. Depositing organization: University of Edinburgh. Publication: A Molecular Toolbox for Rapid Generation of Viral Vectors to Up- or Down-Regulate Neuronal Gene Expression in vivo. White MD, Milne RV, Nolan MF. Front Mol Neurosci. 2011;4:8. Epub 2011 Jul 4. 10.3389/fnmol.2011.00008 PubMed 21772812.
Backbone
  Vector backbone: pDONR221 P3-P2
  Backbone manufacturer: Invitrogen
  Vector type: Gateway cloning vector
Growth in bacteria
  Bacterial resistance: Kanamycin, 50 μg/mL
  Growth temperature: 30°C
  Growth strain: Stbl2
  Copy number: High Copy
Gene/Insert
  Gene/Insert name: Intronic HCN1miRNA and EGFP
  Cloning method: Gateway Cloning
  Sequencing primers: 5′ M13 Forward
Resource information
  A portion of this plasmid was derived from a plasmid made by: The HCN1miR was cloned into pSM155-GFP provided by Guangwei Du, University of Texas Health Science Center, Houston. A cassette containing the intronic miRNA upstream of EGFP was then amplified with PCR primers containing att sites and recombined to generate the entry vector.
Terms and licenses: Academic/Nonprofit Terms; Industry Terms: Not Available to Industry
Depositor comments: HCN1miRNA sequence TAAAGACGACAGTAGGTATCAGT Du, G., Yonekubo, J., Zeng, Y., Osisami, M., and Frohman, M. A. (2006). Design of expression vectors for RNA interference based on miRNAs and RNA splicing. FEBS J. 273, 5421–5427.
How to cite: pENTR-L3-HCN1miR-EGFP-L2 was a gift from Matthew Nolan (Addgene plasmid # 32585 ; http://n2t.net/addgene:32585 ; RRID:Addgene_32585)
