>Addgene plasmid #32585 | pENTR-L3-HCN1miR-EGFP-L2 | addgene partial sequence | sequence record 39011 | M13rev
TGCAGCTGGATGGCAAATAATGATTTTATTTTGACTGATAGTGACCTGTTCGTTGCAACAAATTGATAAG
CAATGCTTTCTTATAATGCCAACTTTGTACAAGAAAGCTGGGTATTACTTGTACAGCTCGTCCATGCCGA
GAGTGATCCCGGCGGCGGTCACGAACTCCAGCAGGACCATGTGATCGCGCTTCTCGTTGGGGTCTTTGCT
CAGGGCGGACTGGGTGCTCAGGTAGTGGTTGTCGGGCAGCAGCACGGGGCCGTCGCCGATGGGGGTGTTC
TGCTGGTAGTGGTCGGCGAGCTGCACGCTGCCGTCCTCGATGTTGTGGCGGATCTTGAAGTTCACCTTGA
TGCCGTTCTTCTGCTTGTCGGCCATGATATAGACGTTGTGGCTGTTGTAGTTGTACTCCAGCTTGTGCCC
CAGGATGTTGCCGTCCTCCTTGAAGTCGATGCCCTTCAGCTCGATGCGGTTCACCAGGGTGTCGCCCTCG
AACTTCACCTCGGCGCGGGTCTTGTAGTTGCCGTCGTCCTTGAAGAAGATGGTGCGCTCCTGGACGTAGC
CTTCGGGCATGGCGGACTTGAAGAAGTCGTGCTGCTTCATGTGGTCGGGGTAGCGGCTGAAGCACTGCAC
GCCGTAGGTCAGGGTGGTCACGAGGGTGGGCCAGGGCACGGGCAGCTTGCCGGTGGTGCAGATGAACTTC
AGGGTCAGCTTGCCGTAGGTGGCATCGCCCTCGCCCTCGCCGGACACGCTGAACTTGTGGCCGTTTACGT
CGCCGTCCAGCTCGAC
