>Addgene plasmid #32585 | pENTR-L3-HCN1miR-EGFP-L2 | addgene partial sequence | sequence record 39012 | M13pUC-Fwd
CAATAATGATTTTATTTTGACTGATAGTGACCTGTTCGTTGCAACAAATTGATGAGCAATGCTTTTTTAT
AATGCCAACTTTGTATAATAAAGTTGCTAAGGTAGCCTTGCAGAAGTTGGTCGTGAGGCACTGGGCAGGT
AAGTATCAAGGTTACAAGACAGGTTTAAGGAGACCAATAGAAACTGGGCTTGTCGAGACAGAGAAGACTC
TTGCGTTTCGGTCGACTTCTAGAGCTCTGGAGGCTTGCTGAAGGCTGTATGCTGTAAAGACGACAGTAGG
TATCAGTTTTGGCCACTGACTGACTGATACCTTGTCGTCTTTACAGGACACAAGGCCTGTTACTAGCACT
CACATGGAACAAATGGCCGAATTCGGCGCTAGCTGCTGATATCGCATACGCGTGGACCAGATAGGCACCT
ATTGGTCTTACTGACATCCACTTTGCCTTTCTCTCCACAGGTGTCGGTACCGCGGGCCCGGGATCCACCG
GTCGCCACCATGGTGAGCAAGGGCGAGGAGCTGTTCACCGGGGTGGTGCCCATCCTGGTCGAGCTGGACG
GCGACGTAAACGGCCACAAGTTCAGCGTGTCCGGCGAGGGC
